Addgene plasmid #49669: pVRa16_973
Depositing lab: Christopher Voigt. Depositing organization: University of California, San Francisco (UCSF). Publication: Design of orthogonal genetic switches based on a crosstalk map of sigmas, anti-sigmas, and promoters. Rhodius VA, Segall-Shapiro TH, Sharon BD, Ghodasara A, Orlova E, Tabakh H, Burkhardt DH, Clancy K, Peterson TC, Gross CA, Voigt CA. Mol Syst Biol. 2013 Oct 29;9:702. doi: 10.1038/msb.2013.58. PubMed 24169405.
Backbone
  Vector backbone: pVRa
  Vector type: Bacterial Expression, Synthetic Biology
Growth in bacteria
  Bacterial resistance: Ampicillin, 100 μg/mL
  Growth temperature: 37°C
  Growth strain: DH10B
  Copy number: Low Copy
Gene/Insert
  Gene/Insert name: ECF16_973
  Species: Pseudomonas putida KT2440
  Mutation: Codon optimized for E.coli
  Promoter: pT7-lacO
  Tag / fusion protein: His6-PreScission (N terminal on backbone)
  Cloning method: Restriction Enzyme; 5′ cloning site NdeI (not destroyed); 3′ cloning site HindIII (not destroyed)
  Sequencing primers: 5′ CGATATAGGCGCCAGCAAC; 3′ CAGCAGCCAACTCAGCTTC
Terms and licenses: Academic/Nonprofit Terms; Industry Terms: Not Available to Industry
How to cite: pVRa16_973 was a gift from Christopher Voigt (Addgene plasmid # 49669 ; http://n2t.net/addgene:49669 ; RRID:Addgene_49669)
