[The description below was written by a language model from this plasmid's Addgene catalogue record and pLannotate feature annotations shown in this document.]
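Description:
pVRa16_973 is a bacterial expression plasmid built on the pVRa backbone for synthetic biology work in E. coli. It carries ECF16_973, an extracytoplasmic function (ECF) sigma factor from Pseudomonas putida KT2440, recoded with E. coli codon usage and cloned between NdeI and HindIII sites that both remain intact. The automated annotation labels this 567-nt open reading frame by homology to an ECF sigma factor, SigF of Azospira, which fits the catalogue identity of the insert rather than indicating a different gene.

Expression is driven by a T7 promoter followed directly by a lac operator (pT7-lacO) and the strong T7 gene 10 ribosome binding site. Transcription therefore needs T7 RNA polymerase in the host and is held off by lac repressor until IPTG or lactose is added. The plasmid supplies its own lacI gene with its native promoter. A backbone-encoded N-terminal His6 tag with a PreScission protease site sits upstream of the insert; the short "capTEV" fragment in the feature table probably corresponds to the His portion of this tag. Downstream His-tag and T7-derived tag fragments lie beyond the insert's 3′ cloning site, so they look like vector remnants, and a T7 terminator closes the unit.

The layout resembles pET-type vectors. It has a pBR322-family origin with the rop gene and bom region, which accounts for the recorded low copy number, along with an f1 origin, residual tetracycline-resistance fragments, and β-lactamase for ampicillin selection. The associated publication mapped crosstalk among sigma factors, anti-sigmas and their promoters to design orthogonal genetic switches, and this plasmid provides inducible expression of one sigma factor from that set.
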