Features (pLannotate 1.2.2; 20 found; start..end, strand, type, name):
      1..567     +  CDS            sigF: SIGF_AZOOP - Experimental evidence at transcript level: Swiss-Prot protein existence level 2. Sigma factors are initiation factors that promote the attachment of RNA polymerase to specific initiation sites and are then released. Extracytoplasmic function (ECF) sigma factors are held in an inactive form by a cognate anti-sigma factor (NrsF in this case) until they are released (Probable). Regulates expression of only a few genes (Dsui_0154 to Dsui_0159) in response to (hypo)chlorite, conferring resistance to reactive chlorine species (RCS) during oxic growth (PubMed:25968643). From Azospira ory
    613..630     +  CDS            9xHis (fragment): 9xHis affinity tag
    640..689     +  CDS            SET1 (fragment): solubility-enhancement tag derived from T7 phage gene 10B
    697..744     +  terminator     T7 terminator: transcription terminator for bacteriophage T7 RNA polymerase
    781..1236    +  rep_origin     f1 ori (sequence partly withheld): f1 bacteriophage origin of replication; arrow indicates direction of (+) strand synthesis
   1263..1367    +  promoter       AmpR promoter: bla
   1368..2228    +  CDS            AmpR: β-lactamase; bla; confers resistance to ampicillin, carbenicillin, and related antibiotics
   2399..2987    +  rep_origin     ori: high-copy-number ColE1/pMB1/pBR322/pUC origin of replication
   3173..3315    -  misc_feature   bom: basis of mobility region from pBR322
   3417..3608    -  CDS            rop: Rop protein, which maintains plasmids at low copy number; rop
   3625..4005    +  CDS            YPB1_ECOLX: Protein predicted: Swiss-Prot protein existence level 4. From Escherichia coli.
   4077..4368    -  CDS            TcR (fragment): tetracycline efflux protein; tet; confers resistance to tetracycline
   4383..4404    -  protein_bind   CAP binding site: CAP binding activates transcription in the presence of cAMP. E. coli catabolite activator protein
   4417..5499    -  CDS            lacI: lac repressor; lacI; The lac repressor binds to the lac operator to inhibit transcription in E. coli. This inhibition can be relieved by adding lactose or isopropyl-β-D-thiogalactopyranoside (IPTG).
   5500..5577    -  promoter       lacI promoter: lacI
   5585..5864    -  CDS            TcR (fragment): tetracycline efflux protein; tet; confers resistance to tetracycline
   5886..5904    +  promoter       T7 promoter: promoter for bacteriophage T7 RNA polymerase
   5905..5929    +  protein_bind   lac operator: The lac repressor binds to the lac operator to inhibit transcription in E. coli. This inhibition can be relieved by adding lactose or isopropyl-β-D-thiogalactopyranoside (IPTG). lac repressor encoded by lacI
   5944..5966    +  RBS            RBS: efficient ribosome binding site from bacteriophage T7 gene 10 (Olins and Rangwala, 1989)
   5985..6001    +  CDS            capTEV™ (fragment): composite tag for in vivo biotinylation, TEV protease cleavage, and 6xHis tagging
>Addgene plasmid #49669 | pVRa16_973 | depositor full sequence | sequence record 74442 | pVRa16_973 sequence 6038 bps
ATGCAGCGTACCAATAGCCAGGATGAACTGGAAGCACGTGAAGCCCGTCTGAAAGCACTGCTGCTGCAGG
GTCTGACCGGTGATCAGCTGGCATATCAGGATTTTCTGGGCACCCTGGCACTGCATGTTCGTGCATTTCT
GCGTAGCCGTCTGAGCCGTCGTCCGGCAGAAATTGAAGATATGGTTCAGGATGTTCTGCTGGCAGTTCAT
AATGCACGTCATACCTATCAGCCGCAGCAGCCGCTGACCGCATGGGTTCAGGCAATTGCACGTTATAAAC
TGGCAGATCATCTGCGTAGTGTTAGCCGTCGTGATGCCCGTCATGATGTTCTGGATGATGATGCACAGCT
GTTTGCAGTTAGCGAAGTTGAAAGTGCCGAAGCAAGCCGTGATCTGACCAAACTGCTGAAACAGCTGCCG
GAACGTCAGCGTCTGCCGATTGTTCATGTTAAACTGGAAGGTCTGAGCGTTGAAGAAACCGCACAGCTGA
CCGGTCTGAGCAGCAGCGCAGTTAAAGTTGGTATTCATCGTGGCCTGAAAGCCCTGAGTCGTCTGATTGG
TGGTGCAAATAATCACGAAGATTAAGGATCCAAGCTTGCGGCCGCACTCGAGCACCACCACCACCACCAC
TGAGATCCGGCTGCTAACAAAGCCCGAAAGGAAGCTGAGTTGGCTGCTGCCACCGCTGAGCAATAACTAG
CATAACCCCTTGGGGCCTCTAAACGGGTCTTGAGGGGTTTTTTGCTGAAAGGAGGAACTATATCCGGATT
GGCGAATGGG
[124 nt withheld, positions 781-904]
C
[91 nt withheld, positions 906-996]
A
[49 nt withheld, positions 998-1046]
CCTTTGACGTTGGAGTCCACGTTCTTT
[37 nt withheld, positions 1074-1110]
ACCCTATCTCGGTCTATTCTTTTGATTTATAAGGGATTTTGCCGATTTCGGCCTATTGGTTAAAAAATGA
GCTGATTTAACAAAAATTTAACGCGAATTTTAACAAAATATTAACGTTTACAATTTCAGGTGGCACTTTT
CGGGGAAATGTGCGCGGAACCCCTATTTGTTTATTTTTCTAAATACATTCAAATATGTATCCGCTCATGA
GACAATAACCCTGATAAATGCTTCAATAATATTGAAAAAGGAAGAGTATGAGTATTCAACATTTCCGTGT
CGCCCTTATTCCCTTTTTTGCGGCATTTTGCCTTCCTGTTTTTGCTCACCCAGAAACGCTGGTGAAAGTA
AAAGATGCTGAAGATCAGTTGGGTGCACGAGTGGGTTACATCGAACTGGATCTCAACAGCGGTAAGATCC
TTGAGAGTTTTCGCCCCGAAGAACGTTTTCCAATGATGAGCACTTTTAAAGTTCTGCTATGTGGCGCGGT
ATTATCCCGTATTGACGCCGGGCAAGAGCAACTCGGTCGCCGCATACACTATTCTCAGAATGACTTGGTT
GAGTACTCACCAGTCACAGAAAAGCATCTTACGGATGGCATGACAGTAAGAGAATTATGCAGTGCTGCCA
TAACCATGAGTGATAACACTGCGGCCAACTTACTTCTGACAACGATCGGAGGACCGAAGGAGCTAACCGC
TTTTTTGCACAACATGGGGGATCATGTAACTCGCCTTGATCGTTGGGAACCGGAGCTGAATGAAGCCATA
CCAAACGACGAGCGTGACACCACGATGCCTGCAGCAATGGCAACAACGTTGCGCAAACTATTAACTGGCG
AACTACTTACTCTAGCTTCCCGGCAACAATTAATAGACTGGATGGAGGCGGATAAAGTTGCAGGACCACT
TCTGCGCTCGGCCCTTCCGGCTGGCTGGTTTATTGCTGATAAATCTGGAGCCGGTGAGCGTGGGTCTCGC
GGTATCATTGCAGCACTGGGGCCAGATGGTAAGCCCTCCCGTATCGTAGTTATCTACACGACGGGGAGTC
AGGCAACTATGGATGAACGAAATAGACAGATCGCTGAGATAGGTGCCTCACTGATTAAGCATTGGTAACT
GTCAGACCAAGTTTACTCATATATACTTTAGATTGATTTAAAACTTCATTTTTAATTTAAAAGGATCTAG
GTGAAGATCCTTTTTGATAATCTCATGACCAAAATCCCTTAACGTGAGTTTTCGTTCCACTGAGCGTCAG
ACCCCGTAGAAAAGATCAAAGGATCTTCTTGAGATCCTTTTTTTCTGCGCGTAATCTGCTGCTTGCAAAC
AAAAAAACCACCGCTACCAGCGGTGGTTTGTTTGCCGGATCAAGAGCTACCAACTCTTTTTCCGAAGGTA
ACTGGCTTCAGCAGAGCGCAGATACCAAATACTGTCCTTCTAGTGTAGCCGTAGTTAGGCCACCACTTCA
AGAACTCTGTAGCACCGCCTACATACCTCGCTCTGCTAATCCTGTTACCAGTGGCTGCTGCCAGTGGCGA
TAAGTCGTGTCTTACCGGGTTGGACTCAAGACGATAGTTACCGGATAAGGCGCAGCGGTCGGGCTGAACG
GGGGGTTCGTGCACACAGCCCAGCTTGGAGCGAACGACCTACACCGAACTGAGATACCTACAGCGTGAGC
TATGAGAAAGCGCCACGCTTCCCGAAGGGAGAAAGGCGGACAGGTATCCGGTAAGCGGCAGGGTCGGAAC
AGGAGAGCGCACGAGGGAGCTTCCAGGGGGAAACGCCTGGTATCTTTATAGTCCTGTCGGGTTTCGCCAC
CTCTGACTTGAGCGTCGATTTTTGTGATGCTCGTCAGGGGGGCGGAGCCTATGGAAAAACGCCAGCAACG
CGGCCTTTTTACGGTTCCTGGCCTTTTGCTGGCCTTTTGCTCACATGTTCTTTCCTGCGTTATCCCCTGA
TTCTGTGGATAACCGTATTACCGCCTTTGAGTGAGCTGATACCGCTCGCCGCAGCCGAACGACCGAGCGC
AGCGAGTCAGTGAGCGAGGAAGCGGAAGAGCGCCTGATGCGGTATTTTCTCCTTACGCATCTGTGCGGTA
TTTCACACCGCATATATGGTGCACTCTCAGTACAATCTGCTCTGATGCCGCATAGTTAAGCCAGTATACA
CTCCGCTATCGCTACGTGACTGGGTCATGGCTGCGCCCCGACACCCGCCAACACCCGCTGACGCGCCCTG
ACGGGCTTGTCTGCTCCCGGCATCCGCTTACAGACAAGCTGTGACCGTCTCCGGGAGCTGCATGTGTCAG
AGGTTTTCACCGTCATCACCGAAACGCGCGAGGCAGCTGCGGTAAAGCTCATCAGCGTGGTCGTGAAGCG
ATTCACAGATGTCTGCCTGTTCATCCGCGTCCAGCTCGTTGAGTTTCTCCAGAAGCGTTAATGTCTGGCT
TCTGATAAAGCGGGCCATGTTAAGGGCGGTTTTTTCCTGTTTGGTCACTGATGCCTCCGTGTAAGGGGGA
TTTCTGTTCATGGGGGTAATGATACCGATGAAACGAGAGAGGATGCTCACGATACGGGTTACTGATGATG
AACATGCCCGGTTACTGGAACGTTGTGAGGGTAAACAACTGGCGGTATGGATGCGGCGGGACCAGAGAAA
AATCACTCAGGGTCAATGCCAGCGCTTCGTTAATACAGATGTAGGTGTTCCACAGGGTAGCCAGCAGCAT
CCTGCGATGCAGATCCGGAACATAATGGTGCAGGGCGCTGACTTCCGCGTTTCCAGACTTTACGAAACAC
GGAAACCGAAGACCATTCATGTTGTTGCTCAGGTCGCAGACGTTTTGCAGCAGCAGTCGCTTCACGTTCG
CTCGCGTATCGGTGATTCATTCTGCTAACCAGTAAGGCAACCCCGCCAGCCTAGCCGGGTCCTCAACGAC
AGGAGCACGATCATGCGCACCCGTGGGGCCGCCATGCCGGCGATAATGGCCTGCTTCTCGCCGAAACGTT
TGGTGGCGGGACCAGTGACGAAGGCTTGAGCGAGGGCGTGCAAGATTCCGAATACCGCAAGCGACAGGCC
GATCATCGTCGCGCTCCAGCGAAAGCGGTCCTCGCCGAAAATGACCCAGAGCGCTGCCGGCACCTGTCCT
ACGAGTTGCATGATAAAGAAGACAGTCATAAGTGCGGCGACGATAGTCATGCCCCGCGCCCACCGGAAGG
AGCTGACTGGGTTGAAGGCTCTCAAGGGCATCGGTCGAGATCCCGGTGCCTAATGAGTGAGCTAACTTAC
ATTAATTGCGTTGCGCTCACTGCCCGCTTTCCAGTCGGGAAACCTGTCGTGCCAGCTGCATTAATGAATC
GGCCAACGCGCGGGGAGAGGCGGTTTGCGTATTGGGCGCCAGGGTGGTTTTTCTTTTCACCAGTGAGACG
GGCAACAGCTGATTGCCCTTCACCGCCTGGCCCTGAGAGAGTTGCAGCAAGCGGTCCACGCTGGTTTGCC
CCAGCAGGCGAAAATCCTGTTTGATGGTGGTTAACGGCGGGATATAACATGAGCTGTCTTCGGTATCGTC
GTATCCCACTACCGAGATATCCGCACCAACGCGCAGCCCGGACTCGGTAATGGCGCGCATTGCGCCCAGC
GCCATCTGATCGTTGGCAACCAGCATCGCAGTGGGAACGATGCCCTCATTCAGCATTTGCATGGTTTGTT
GAAAACCGGACATGGCACTCCAGTCGCCTTCCCGTTCCGCTATCGGCTGAATTTGATTGCGAGTGAGATA
TTTATGCCAGCCAGCCAGACGCAGACGCGCCGAGACAGAACTTAATGGGCCCGCTAACAGCGCGATTTGC
TGGTGACCCAATGCGACCAGATGCTCCACGCCCAGTCGCGTACCGTCTTCATGGGAGAAAATAATACTGT
TGATGGGTGTCTGGTCAGAGACATCAAGAAATAACGCCGGAACATTAGTGCAGGCAGCTTCCACAGCAAT
GGCATCCTGGTCATCCAGCGGATAGTTAATGATCAGCCCACTGACGCGTTGCGCGAGAAGATTGTGCACC
GCCGCTTTACAGGCTTCGACGCCGCTTCGTTCTACCATCGACACCACCACGCTGGCACCCAGTTGATCGG
CGCGAGATTTAATCGCCGCGACAATTTGCGACGGCGCGTGCAGGGCCAGACTGGAGGTGGCAACGCCAAT
CAGCAACGACTGTTTGCCCGCCAGTTGTTGTGCCACGCGGTTGGGAATGTAATTCAGCTCCGCCATCGCC
GCTTCCACTTTTTCCCGCGTTTTCGCAGAAACGTGGCTGGCCTGGTTCACCACGCGGGAAACGGTCTGAT
AAGAGACACCGGCATACTCTGCGACATCGTATAACGTTACTGGTTTCACATTCACCACCCTGAATTGACT
CTCTTCCGGGCGCTATCATGCCATACCGCGAAAGGTTTTGCGCCATTCGATGGTGTCCGGGATCTCGACG
CTCTCCCTTATGCGACTCCTGCATTAGGAAGCAGCCCAGTAGTAGGTTGAGGCCGTTGAGCACCGCCGCC
GCAAGGAATGGTGCATGCAAGGAGATGGCGCCCAACAGTCCCCCGGCCACGGGGCCTGCCACCATACCCA
CGCCGAAACAAGCGCTCATGAGCCCGAAGTGGCGAGCCCGATCTTCCCCATCGGTGATGTCGGCGATATA
GGCGCCAGCAACCGCACCTGTGGCGCCGGTGATGCCGGCCACGATGCGTCCGGCGTAGAGGATCGAGATC
TCGATCCCGCGAAATTAATACGACTCACTATAGGGGAATTGTGAGCGGATAACAATTCCCCTCTAGAAAT
AATTTTGTTTAACTTTAAGAAGGAGATATACCATGGGCAGCAGCCATCATCATCATCATCACAGCAGCGG
CCTGGAAGTTCTGTTCCAGGGGCCCCAT
