>Addgene plasmid #49669 | pVRa16_973 | depositor partial sequence | sequence record 74016 | ECF gene
ATGCAGCGTACCAATAGCCAGGATGAACTGGAAGCACGTGAAGCCCGTCTGAAAGCACTGCTGCTGCAGG
GTCTGACCGGTGATCAGCTGGCATATCAGGATTTTCTGGGCACCCTGGCACTGCATGTTCGTGCATTTCT
GCGTAGCCGTCTGAGCCGTCGTCCGGCAGAAATTGAAGATATGGTTCAGGATGTTCTGCTGGCAGTTCAT
AATGCACGTCATACCTATCAGCCGCAGCAGCCGCTGACCGCATGGGTTCAGGCAATTGCACGTTATAAAC
TGGCAGATCATCTGCGTAGTGTTAGCCGTCGTGATGCCCGTCATGATGTTCTGGATGATGATGCACAGCT
GTTTGCAGTTAGCGAAGTTGAAAGTGCCGAAGCAAGCCGTGATCTGACCAAACTGCTGAAACAGCTGCCG
GAACGTCAGCGTCTGCCGATTGTTCATGTTAAACTGGAAGGTCTGAGCGTTGAAGAAACCGCACAGCTGA
CCGGTCTGAGCAGCAGCGCAGTTAAAGTTGGTATTCATCGTGGCCTGAAAGCCCTGAGTCGTCTGATTGG
TGGTGCAAATAATCACGAAGATTAA
