>Addgene plasmid #49669 | pVRa16_973 | depositor partial sequence | sequence record 74017 | pVRa backbone
GGATCCAAGCTTGCGGCCGCACTCGAGCACCACCACCACCACCACTGAGATCCGGCTGCTAACAAAGCCC
GAAAGGAAGCTGAGTTGGCTGCTGCCACCGCTGAGCAATAACTAGCATAACCCCTTGGGGCCTCTAAACG
GGTCTTGAGGGGTTTTTTGCTGAAAGGAGGAACTATATCCGGATTGGCGAATGGG
[124 nt withheld, positions 196-319]
C
[91 nt withheld, positions 321-411]
A
[49 nt withheld, positions 413-461]
CCTTTGACGTTGGAGTCCACGTTCTTT
[37 nt withheld, positions 489-525]
ACCCTATCTCGGTCTATTCTTTTGATTTATAAGGGATTTTGCCGATTTCGGCCTATTGGTTAAAAAATGA
GCTGATTTAACAAAAATTTAACGCGAATTTTAACAAAATATTAACGTTTACAATTTCAGGTGGCACTTTT
CGGGGAAATGTGCGCGGAACCCCTATTTGTTTATTTTTCTAAATACATTCAAATATGTATCCGCTCATGA
GACAATAACCCTGATAAATGCTTCAATAATATTGAAAAAGGAAGAGTATGAGTATTCAACATTTCCGTGT
CGCCCTTATTCCCTTTTTTGCGGCATTTTGCCTTCCTGTTTTTGCTCACCCAGAAACGCTGGTGAAAGTA
AAAGATGCTGAAGATCAGTTGGGTGCACGAGTGGGTTACATCGAACTGGATCTCAACAGCGGTAAGATCC
TTGAGAGTTTTCGCCCCGAAGAACGTTTTCCAATGATGAGCACTTTTAAAGTTCTGCTATGTGGCGCGGT
ATTATCCCGTATTGACGCCGGGCAAGAGCAACTCGGTCGCCGCATACACTATTCTCAGAATGACTTGGTT
GAGTACTCACCAGTCACAGAAAAGCATCTTACGGATGGCATGACAGTAAGAGAATTATGCAGTGCTGCCA
TAACCATGAGTGATAACACTGCGGCCAACTTACTTCTGACAACGATCGGAGGACCGAAGGAGCTAACCGC
TTTTTTGCACAACATGGGGGATCATGTAACTCGCCTTGATCGTTGGGAACCGGAGCTGAATGAAGCCATA
CCAAACGACGAGCGTGACACCACGATGCCTGCAGCAATGGCAACAACGTTGCGCAAACTATTAACTGGCG
AACTACTTACTCTAGCTTCCCGGCAACAATTAATAGACTGGATGGAGGCGGATAAAGTTGCAGGACCACT
TCTGCGCTCGGCCCTTCCGGCTGGCTGGTTTATTGCTGATAAATCTGGAGCCGGTGAGCGTGGGTCTCGC
GGTATCATTGCAGCACTGGGGCCAGATGGTAAGCCCTCCCGTATCGTAGTTATCTACACGACGGGGAGTC
AGGCAACTATGGATGAACGAAATAGACAGATCGCTGAGATAGGTGCCTCACTGATTAAGCATTGGTAACT
GTCAGACCAAGTTTACTCATATATACTTTAGATTGATTTAAAACTTCATTTTTAATTTAAAAGGATCTAG
GTGAAGATCCTTTTTGATAATCTCATGACCAAAATCCCTTAACGTGAGTTTTCGTTCCACTGAGCGTCAG
ACCCCGTAGAAAAGATCAAAGGATCTTCTTGAGATCCTTTTTTTCTGCGCGTAATCTGCTGCTTGCAAAC
AAAAAAACCACCGCTACCAGCGGTGGTTTGTTTGCCGGATCAAGAGCTACCAACTCTTTTTCCGAAGGTA
ACTGGCTTCAGCAGAGCGCAGATACCAAATACTGTCCTTCTAGTGTAGCCGTAGTTAGGCCACCACTTCA
AGAACTCTGTAGCACCGCCTACATACCTCGCTCTGCTAATCCTGTTACCAGTGGCTGCTGCCAGTGGCGA
TAAGTCGTGTCTTACCGGGTTGGACTCAAGACGATAGTTACCGGATAAGGCGCAGCGGTCGGGCTGAACG
GGGGGTTCGTGCACACAGCCCAGCTTGGAGCGAACGACCTACACCGAACTGAGATACCTACAGCGTGAGC
TATGAGAAAGCGCCACGCTTCCCGAAGGGAGAAAGGCGGACAGGTATCCGGTAAGCGGCAGGGTCGGAAC
AGGAGAGCGCACGAGGGAGCTTCCAGGGGGAAACGCCTGGTATCTTTATAGTCCTGTCGGGTTTCGCCAC
CTCTGACTTGAGCGTCGATTTTTGTGATGCTCGTCAGGGGGGCGGAGCCTATGGAAAAACGCCAGCAACG
CGGCCTTTTTACGGTTCCTGGCCTTTTGCTGGCCTTTTGCTCACATGTTCTTTCCTGCGTTATCCCCTGA
TTCTGTGGATAACCGTATTACCGCCTTTGAGTGAGCTGATACCGCTCGCCGCAGCCGAACGACCGAGCGC
AGCGAGTCAGTGAGCGAGGAAGCGGAAGAGCGCCTGATGCGGTATTTTCTCCTTACGCATCTGTGCGGTA
TTTCACACCGCATATATGGTGCACTCTCAGTACAATCTGCTCTGATGCCGCATAGTTAAGCCAGTATACA
CTCCGCTATCGCTACGTGACTGGGTCATGGCTGCGCCCCGACACCCGCCAACACCCGCTGACGCGCCCTG
ACGGGCTTGTCTGCTCCCGGCATCCGCTTACAGACAAGCTGTGACCGTCTCCGGGAGCTGCATGTGTCAG
AGGTTTTCACCGTCATCACCGAAACGCGCGAGGCAGCTGCGGTAAAGCTCATCAGCGTGGTCGTGAAGCG
ATTCACAGATGTCTGCCTGTTCATCCGCGTCCAGCTCGTTGAGTTTCTCCAGAAGCGTTAATGTCTGGCT
TCTGATAAAGCGGGCCATGTTAAGGGCGGTTTTTTCCTGTTTGGTCACTGATGCCTCCGTGTAAGGGGGA
TTTCTGTTCATGGGGGTAATGATACCGATGAAACGAGAGAGGATGCTCACGATACGGGTTACTGATGATG
AACATGCCCGGTTACTGGAACGTTGTGAGGGTAAACAACTGGCGGTATGGATGCGGCGGGACCAGAGAAA
AATCACTCAGGGTCAATGCCAGCGCTTCGTTAATACAGATGTAGGTGTTCCACAGGGTAGCCAGCAGCAT
CCTGCGATGCAGATCCGGAACATAATGGTGCAGGGCGCTGACTTCCGCGTTTCCAGACTTTACGAAACAC
GGAAACCGAAGACCATTCATGTTGTTGCTCAGGTCGCAGACGTTTTGCAGCAGCAGTCGCTTCACGTTCG
CTCGCGTATCGGTGATTCATTCTGCTAACCAGTAAGGCAACCCCGCCAGCCTAGCCGGGTCCTCAACGAC
AGGAGCACGATCATGCGCACCCGTGGGGCCGCCATGCCGGCGATAATGGCCTGCTTCTCGCCGAAACGTT
TGGTGGCGGGACCAGTGACGAAGGCTTGAGCGAGGGCGTGCAAGATTCCGAATACCGCAAGCGACAGGCC
GATCATCGTCGCGCTCCAGCGAAAGCGGTCCTCGCCGAAAATGACCCAGAGCGCTGCCGGCACCTGTCCT
ACGAGTTGCATGATAAAGAAGACAGTCATAAGTGCGGCGACGATAGTCATGCCCCGCGCCCACCGGAAGG
AGCTGACTGGGTTGAAGGCTCTCAAGGGCATCGGTCGAGATCCCGGTGCCTAATGAGTGAGCTAACTTAC
ATTAATTGCGTTGCGCTCACTGCCCGCTTTCCAGTCGGGAAACCTGTCGTGCCAGCTGCATTAATGAATC
GGCCAACGCGCGGGGAGAGGCGGTTTGCGTATTGGGCGCCAGGGTGGTTTTTCTTTTCACCAGTGAGACG
GGCAACAGCTGATTGCCCTTCACCGCCTGGCCCTGAGAGAGTTGCAGCAAGCGGTCCACGCTGGTTTGCC
CCAGCAGGCGAAAATCCTGTTTGATGGTGGTTAACGGCGGGATATAACATGAGCTGTCTTCGGTATCGTC
GTATCCCACTACCGAGATATCCGCACCAACGCGCAGCCCGGACTCGGTAATGGCGCGCATTGCGCCCAGC
GCCATCTGATCGTTGGCAACCAGCATCGCAGTGGGAACGATGCCCTCATTCAGCATTTGCATGGTTTGTT
GAAAACCGGACATGGCACTCCAGTCGCCTTCCCGTTCCGCTATCGGCTGAATTTGATTGCGAGTGAGATA
TTTATGCCAGCCAGCCAGACGCAGACGCGCCGAGACAGAACTTAATGGGCCCGCTAACAGCGCGATTTGC
TGGTGACCCAATGCGACCAGATGCTCCACGCCCAGTCGCGTACCGTCTTCATGGGAGAAAATAATACTGT
TGATGGGTGTCTGGTCAGAGACATCAAGAAATAACGCCGGAACATTAGTGCAGGCAGCTTCCACAGCAAT
GGCATCCTGGTCATCCAGCGGATAGTTAATGATCAGCCCACTGACGCGTTGCGCGAGAAGATTGTGCACC
GCCGCTTTACAGGCTTCGACGCCGCTTCGTTCTACCATCGACACCACCACGCTGGCACCCAGTTGATCGG
CGCGAGATTTAATCGCCGCGACAATTTGCGACGGCGCGTGCAGGGCCAGACTGGAGGTGGCAACGCCAAT
CAGCAACGACTGTTTGCCCGCCAGTTGTTGTGCCACGCGGTTGGGAATGTAATTCAGCTCCGCCATCGCC
GCTTCCACTTTTTCCCGCGTTTTCGCAGAAACGTGGCTGGCCTGGTTCACCACGCGGGAAACGGTCTGAT
AAGAGACACCGGCATACTCTGCGACATCGTATAACGTTACTGGTTTCACATTCACCACCCTGAATTGACT
CTCTTCCGGGCGCTATCATGCCATACCGCGAAAGGTTTTGCGCCATTCGATGGTGTCCGGGATCTCGACG
CTCTCCCTTATGCGACTCCTGCATTAGGAAGCAGCCCAGTAGTAGGTTGAGGCCGTTGAGCACCGCCGCC
GCAAGGAATGGTGCATGCAAGGAGATGGCGCCCAACAGTCCCCCGGCCACGGGGCCTGCCACCATACCCA
CGCCGAAACAAGCGCTCATGAGCCCGAAGTGGCGAGCCCGATCTTCCCCATCGGTGATGTCGGCGATATA
GGCGCCAGCAACCGCACCTGTGGCGCCGGTGATGCCGGCCACGATGCGTCCGGCGTAGAGGATCGAGATC
TCGATCCCGCGAAATTAATACGACTCACTATAGGGGAATTGTGAGCGGATAACAATTCCCCTCTAGAAAT
AATTTTGTTTAACTTTAAGAAGGAGATATACCATGGGCAGCAGCCATCATCATCATCATCACAGCAGCGG
CCTGGAAGTTCTGTTCCAGGGGCCCCAT
