>Addgene plasmid #49669 | pVRa16_973 | addgene partial sequence | sequence record 77150 | pBRrevBam 5'-GGTGATGTCGGCGATATAGG-3'
CGGTGATGCCGGCCACGATGCGTCCGGCGTAGAGGATCGAGATCTCGATCCCGCGAAATTAATACGACTC
ACTATAGGGGAATTGTGAGCGGATAACAATTCCCCTCTAGAAATAATTTTGTTTAACTTTAAGAAGGAGA
TATACCATGGGCAGCAGCCATCATCATCATCATCACAGCAGCGGCCTGGAAGTTCTGTTCCAGGGGCCCC
ATATGCAGCGTACCAATAGCCAGGATGAACTGGAAGCACGTGAAGCCCGTCTGAAAGCACTGCTGCTGCA
GGGTCTGACCGGTGATCAGCTGGCATATCAGGATTTTCTGGGCACCCTGGCACTGCATGTTCGTGCATTT
CTGCGTAGCCGTCTGAGCCGTCGTCCGGCAGAAATTGAAGATATGGTTCAGGATGTTCTGCTGGCAGTTC
ATAATGCACGTCATACCTATCAGCCGCAGCAGCCGCTGACCGCATGGGTTCAGGCAATTGCACGTTATAA
ACTGGCAGATCATCTGCGTAGTGTTAGCCGTCGTGATGCCCGTCATGATGTTCTGGATGATGATGCACAG
CTGTTTGCAGTTAGCGAAGTTGAAAGTGCCGAAGCAAGCCGTGATCTGACCAAACTGCTGAAACAGCTGC
CGGAACGTCAGCGTCTGCCGATTGTTCATGTTAAACTGGAAGGTCTGAGCGTTGAAGAAACCGCACAGCT
GACCGGTCTGAGCAGCAGCGCAGTTAAAGTTGGTATTCATCGTGGCCTGAAAGCCCTGAGTCGTCTGATT
GGTGGTGCAAATAATCACGAAGATTAAGGATCCAAGCTTGCGGCCGCACTCGAGCACCACCACCACCACC
ACTGAGATCCGGCTGCTAACAAAGCCCGAAAGGAAGCTGAGTTGGCTGCTGCCACCGCTGAGCAATAACT
AGCATAACCCCTTGGGGCCTCTAAACGGGTCTTGAGGGGTTTTTTGCTGAAAGGAGGAACTATATCCG
